Addgene plasmid #136812: pEBTetD-SNAP-Cep63
Purpose: Mammalian expression of the centrosomal protein Cep63 N-terminally fused to SNAP-tag
Depositing lab: Kai Johnsson. Depositing organization: Swiss Federal Institute of Technology (EPFL). Publication: Selective chemical crosslinking reveals a Cep57-Cep63-Cep152 centrosomal complex. Lukinavicius G, Lavogina D, Orpinell M, Umezawa K, Reymond L, Garin N, Gonczy P, Johnsson K. Curr Biol. 2013 Feb 4;23(3):265-70. doi: 10.1016/j.cub.2012.12.030. Epub 2013 Jan 17. PubMed 23333316.
Backbone
  Vector backbone: pEBTetD
  Backbone size w/o insert (bp): 10958
  Vector type: Mammalian Expression
  Selectable markers: Puromycin
Growth in bacteria
  Bacterial resistance: Ampicillin, 100 μg/mL
  Growth temperature: 37°C
  Growth strain: DH5alpha
  Copy number: High Copy
Gene/Insert
  Gene/Insert name: SNAP-Cep63
  Species: H. sapiens (human), Synthetic
  Insert size (bp): 2361
  Entrez Gene: CEP63 (a.k.a. SCKL6)
  Promoter: CMV-TetO2
  Tag / fusion protein: FLAG-tag / His-tag (N terminal on insert)
  Cloning method: Gateway Cloning
  Sequencing primers: 5′ CMV_Fwd
Terms and licenses: Academic/Nonprofit Terms; Industry Terms: Not Available to Industry
Depositor comments: PolyAdenylation RNA deletion - low protein expression level
How to cite: pEBTetD-SNAP-Cep63 was a gift from Kai Johnsson (Addgene plasmid # 136812 ; http://n2t.net/addgene:136812 ; RRID:Addgene_136812)
