[The description below was written by a language model from this plasmid's Addgene catalogue record and pLannotate feature annotations shown in this document.]
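Description:
pEBTetD-SNAP-Cep63 is a mammalian expression plasmid built on the pEBTetD backbone, an Epstein-Barr virus-based episomal vector with tetracycline-regulated expression. It carries oriP together with the EBNA1 coding sequence, which allow the plasmid to replicate and be retained extrachromosomally in suitable mammalian cells. An SV40 promoter-driven puromycin N-acetyltransferase cassette with an SV40 poly(A) signal provides selection in those cells. In E. coli it is propagated through a high-copy ColE1/pUC-type origin and ampicillin resistance. Short remnants of pBR322 (tet promoter, TcR and bom fragments) and flanking EBV sequence are also annotated.

The vector contains both halves of a repressor-based Tet system. A tetR gene lies downstream of RSV and SV40 promoter elements and a rabbit β-globin intron and ends in an SV40 poly(A) signal. The payload sits under a CMV enhancer/promoter followed by two tet operator sites (CMV-TetO2). TetR should therefore hold transcription off until tetracycline or doxycycline releases it. The insert encodes a His tag (the catalogue also lists FLAG, which is not annotated), then the SNAP-tag, detected here as a fragment of human MGMT, from which SNAP is derived. Human CEP63 follows between attB1 and attB2 sites left by Gateway cloning.

No poly(A) signal is annotated after the insert, consistent with the depositor's note that a polyadenylation deletion gives low protein expression. The sequenced record is somewhat shorter than the depositor's, mainly because oriP is annotated as a shorter fragment. The construct serves for inducible, low-level expression of SNAP-Cep63 for covalent labelling or chemical crosslinking studies of centrosomal protein complexes.
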