Features (pLannotate 1.2.2; 30 found; start..end, strand, type, name):
    433..2222    -  rep_origin     oriP: Epstein-Barr virus oriP replication origin (Yates et al., 2000)
   2223..2441    -  CDS            gL (fragment): GL_EBVB9 - Experimental evidence at protein level: Swiss-Prot protein existence level 1. The heterodimer glycoprotein H-glycoprotein L is required for the fusion of viral and plasma membranes leading to virus entry into the host cell. Acts as a functional inhibitor of gH and maintains gH in an inhibited form. Upon binding to host integrins, gL dissociates from gH leading to activation of the viral fusion glycoproteins gB and gH. Fusion of EBV with B-lymphocytes requires the additional receptor- binding protein gp42, which forms a complex with gH/gL. The heterodimer gH/gL targets also host EPHA
   2524..4451    -  CDS            EBNA1 (fragment): Epstein-Barr nuclear antigen 1, also known as EBNA-1 crucial for latent viral infection, and for episomal amplification of vectors containing the oriP origin (Okita et al., 2013)
   4489..4833    -  CDS            BRRF2_EBVB9 (fragment): Protein inferred from homology: Swiss-Prot protein existence level 3. From Epstein-Barr virus (strain B95-8) (HHV-4) (Human herpesvirus 4).
   4836..4859    -  promoter       tet promoter (fragment): E. coli promoter for tetracycline efflux protein gene
   4972..5076    +  promoter       AmpR promoter: bla
   5077..5937    +  CDS            AmpR: β-lactamase; bla; confers resistance to ampicillin, carbenicillin, and related antibiotics
   6108..6696    +  rep_origin     ori: high-copy-number ColE1/pMB1/pBR322/pUC origin of replication
   6742..6865    -  CDS            TcR (fragment): tetracycline efflux protein; tet; confers resistance to tetracycline
   6903..7200    +  promoter       SV40 promoter: SV40 enhancer and early promoter
   7277..7876    +  CDS            PuroR: puromycin N-acetyltransferase; pac from Streptomyces alboniger; confers resistance to puromycin
   7967..8101    +  polyA_signal   SV40 poly(A) signal: SV40 polyadenylation signal
   8223..8275    -  misc_feature   bom (fragment): basis of mobility region from pBR322
   8406..8499    +  ncRNA          Retro dr1: Accession: RF00214 - Retrovirus direct repeat 1 (dr1)
   8535..8796    +  promoter       RSV promoter: Rous sarcoma virus enhancer/promoter
   8822..8882    +  promoter       SV40 promoter (fragment): SV40 early promoter
   8913..9485    +  intron         β-globin intron: intron from rabbit β-globin gene
   9540..9558    +  promoter       T7 promoter: promoter for bacteriophage T7 RNA polymerase
   9569..10189   +  CDS            tetR: TETR2_ECOLX - Experimental evidence at protein level: Swiss-Prot protein existence level 1. TetR is the repressor of the tetracycline resistance element; its N-terminal region forms a helix-turn-helix structure and binds DNA. Binding of tetracycline to TetR reduces the repressor affinity for the tetracycline resistance gene (tetA) promoter operator sites. From Escherichia coli.
  10231..10352   +  polyA_signal   SV40 poly(A) signal: SV40 polyadenylation signal
  10407..10786   +  enhancer       CMV enhancer: human cytomegalovirus immediate early enhancer
  10787..10990   +  promoter       CMV promoter: human cytomegalovirus (CMV) immediate early promoter
  10992..11011   +  promoter       PLtetO-1 promoter (fragment): modified phage lambda PL promoter with tet operator sites (Lutz and Bujard, 1997)
  11013..11032   +  promoter       PLtetO-1 promoter (fragment): modified phage lambda PL promoter with tet operator sites (Lutz and Bujard, 1997)
  11040..11073   +  promoter       TRE3GV promoter (fragment): 3rd-generation Tet-responsive promoter that can be activated by binding of Tet-On® 3G, optimized for retroviral and lentiviral vectors
  11189..11206   +  CDS            9xHis (fragment): 9xHis affinity tag
  11207..11749   +  CDS            MGMT (fragment): MGMT_HUMAN - Experimental evidence at protein level: Swiss-Prot protein existence level 1. Involved in the cellular defense against the biological effects of O6-methylguanine (O6-MeG) and O4-methylthymine (O4-MeT) in DNA. Repairs the methylated nucleobase in DNA by stoichiometrically transferring the methyl group to a cysteine residue in the enzyme. This is a suicide reaction: the enzyme is irreversibly inactivated. From Homo sapiens (Human).
  11793..11813   +  protein_bind   attB1: mutant version of attB; core recombination site for the Gateway® BP reaction BP Clonase™
  11819..13303   +  CDS            CEP63 (fragment) (sequence partly withheld): CEP63_HUMAN - Experimental evidence at protein level: Swiss-Prot protein existence level 1. Required for normal spindle assembly. Plays a key role in mother-centriole-dependent centriole duplication; the function seems also to involve CEP152, CDK5RAP2 and WDR62 through a stepwise assembled complex at the centrosome that recruits CDK2 required for centriole duplication. Reported to be required for centrosomal recruitment of CEP152; however, this function has been questioned (PubMed:21983783, PubMed:26297806). Also recruits CDK1 to centrosomes (PubMed:21406398). Plays a role in DNA damage respon
  13309..14      -  protein_bind   attB2 (across the origin): mutant version of attB; recombination site for the Gateway® BP reaction BP Clonase™
>Addgene plasmid #136812 | pEBTetD-SNAP-Cep63 | depositor full sequence | sequence record 264056 | Full Sequence
TTGTACAAAGTGGTGATGGCAGCTAGCGGCGCGCCCGGCCGCGGGGCAGTGCATGTAATCCCTTCAGTTG
GTTGGTACAACTTGCCAACTGGGCCCTGTTCCACATGTGACACGGGGGGGGACCAAACACAAAGGGGTTC
TCTGACTGTAGTTGACATCCTTATAAATGGATGTGCACATTTGCCAACACTGAGTGGCTTTCATCCTGGA
GCAGACTTTGCAGTCTGTGGACTGCAACACAACATTGCCTTTATGTGTAACTCTTGGCTGAAGCTCTTAC
ACCAATGCTGGGGGACATGTACCTCCCAGGGGCCCAGGAAGACTACGGGAGGCTACACCAACGTCAATCA
GAGGGGCCTGTGTAGCTACCGATAAGCGGACCCTCAAGAGGGCATTAGCAATAGTGTTTATAAGGCCCCC
TTGTTAACCCTAAACGGGTAGCATATGCTTCCCGGGTAGTAGTATATACTATCCAGACTAACCCTAATTC
AATAGCATATGTTACCCAACGGGAAGCATATGCTATCGAATTAGGGTTAGTAAAAGGGTCCTAAGGAACA
GCGATATCTCCCACCCCATGAGCTGTCACGGTTTTATTTACATGGGGTCAGGATTCCACGAGGGTAGTGA
ACCATTTTAGTCACAAGGGCAGTGGCTGAAGATCAAGGAGCGGGCAGTGAACTCTCCTGAATCTTCGCCT
GCTTCTTCATTCTCCTTCGTTTAGCTAATAGAATAACTGCTGAGTTGTGAACAGTAAGGTGTATGTGAGG
TGCTCGAAAACAAGGTTTCAGGTGACGCCCCCAGAATAAAATTTGGACGGGGGGTTCAGTGGTGGCATTG
TGCTATGACACCAATATAACCCTCACAAACCCCTTGGGCAATAAATACTAGTGTAGGAATGAAACATTCT
GAATATCTTTAACAATAGAAATCCATGGGGTGGGGACAAGCCGTAAAGACTGGATGTCCATCTCACACGA
ATTTATGGCTATGGGCAACACATAATCCTAGTGCAATATGATACTGGGGTTATTAAGATGTGTCCCAGGC
AGGGACCAAGACAGGTGAACCATGTTGTTACACTCTATTTGTAACAAGGGGAAAGAGAGTGGACGCCGAC
AGCAGCGGACTCCACTGGTTGTCTCTAACACCCCCGAAAATTAAACGGGGCTCCACGCCAATGGGGCCCA
TAAACAAAGACAAGTGGCCACTCTTTTTTTTGAAATTGTGGAGTGGGGGCACGCGTCAGCCCCCACACGC
CGCCCTGCGGTTTTGGACTGTAAAATAAGGGTGTAATAACTTGGCTGATTGTAACCCCGCTAACCACTGC
GGTCAAACCACTTGCCCACAAAACCACTAATGGCACCCCGGGGAATACCTGCATAAGTAGGTGGGCGGGC
CAAGATAGGGGCGCGATTGCTGCGATCTGGAGGACAAATTACACACACTTGCGCCTGAGCGCCAAGCACA
GGGTTGTTGGTCCTCATATTCACGAGGTCGCTGAGAGCACGGTGGGCTAATGTTGCCATGGGTAGCATAT
ACTACCCAAATATCTGGATAGCATATGCTATCCTAATCTATATCTGGGTAGCATAGGCTATCCTAATCTA
TATCTGGGTAGCATATGCTATCCTAATCTATATCTGGGTAGTATATGCTATCCTAATTTATATCTGGGTA
GCATAGGCTATCCTAATCTATATCTGGGTAGCATATGCTATCCTAATCTATATCTGGGTAGTATATGCTA
TCCTAATCTGTATCCGGGTAGCATATGCTATCCTAATAGAGATTAGGGTAGTATATGCTATCCTAATTTA
TATCTGGGTAGCATATACTACCCAAATATCTGGATAGCATATGCTATCCTAATCTATATCTGGGTAGCAT
ATGCTATCCTAATCTATATCTGGGTAGCATAGGCTATCCTAATCTATATCTGGGTAGCATATGCTATCCT
AATCTATATCTGGGTAGTATATGCTATCCTAATTTATATCTGGGTAGCATAGGCTATCCTAATCTATATC
TGGGTAGCATATGCTATCCTAATCTATATCTGGGTAGTATATGCTATCCTAATCTGTATCCGGGTAGCAT
ATGCTATCCTCATGCATATACAGTCAGCATATGATACCCAGTAGTAGAGTGGGAGTGCTATCCTTTGCAT
ATGCCGCCACCTCCCAAGGGGGCGTGAATTTTCGCTGCTTGTCCTTTTCCTGCTGGTTGCTCCCATTCTT
AGGTGAATTTAAGGAGGCCAGGCTAAAGCCGTCGCATGTCTGATTGCTCACCAGGTAAATGTCGCTAATG
TTTTCCAACGCGAGAAGGTGTTGAGCGCGGAGCTGAGTGACGTGACAACATGGGTATGCCCAATTGCCCC
ATGTTGGGAGGACGAAAATGGTGACAAGACAGATGGCCAGAAATACACCAACAGCACGCATGATGTCTAC
TGGGGATTTATTCTTTAGTGCGGGGGAATACACGGCTTTTAATACGATTGAGGGCGTCTCCTAACAAGTT
ACATCACTCCTGCCCTTCCTCACCCTCATCTCCATCACCTCCTTCATCTCCGTCATCTCCGTCATCACCC
TCCGCGGCAGCCCCTTCCACCATAGGTGGAAACCAGGGAGGCAAATCTACTCCATCGTCAAAGCTGCACA
CAGTCACCCTGATATTGCAGGTAGGAGCGGGCTTTGTCATAACAAGGTCCTTAATCGCATCCTTCAAAAC
CTCAGCAAATATATGAGTTTGTAAAAAGACCATGAAATAACAGACAATGGACTCCCTTAGCGGGCCAGGT
TGTGGGCCGGGTCCAGGGGCCATTCCAAAGGGGAGACGACTCAATGGTGTAAGACGACATTGTGGAATAG
CAAGGGCAGTTCCTCGCCTTAGGTTGTAAAGGGAGGTCTTACTACCTCCATATACGAACACACCGGCGAC
CCAAGTTCCTTCGTCGGTAGTCCTTTCTACGTGACTCCTAGCCAGGAGAGCTCTTAAACCTTCTGCAATG
TTCTCAAATTTCGGGTTGGAACCTCCTTGACCACGATGCTTTTCCAAACCACCCTCCTTTTTTGCGCCCT
GCCTCCATCACCCTGACCCCGGGGTCCAGTGCTTGGGCCTTCTCCTGGGTCATCTGCGGGGCCCTGCTCT
ATCGCTCCCGGGGGCACGTCAGGCTCACCATCTGGGCCACCTTCTTGGTGGTATTCAAAATAATCGGCTT
CCCCTACAGGGTGGAAAAATGGCCTTCTACCTGGAGGGGGCCTGCGCGGTGGAGACCCGGATGATGATGA
CTGACTACTGGGACTCCTGGGCCTCTTTTCTCCACGTCCACGACCTCTCCCCCTGGCTCTTTCACGACTT
CCCCCCCTGGCTCTTTCACGTCCTCTACCCCGGCGGCCTCCACTACCTCCTCGACCCCGGCCTCCACTAC
CTCCTCGACCCCGGCCTCCACTGCCTCCTCGACCCCGGCCTCCACCTCCTGCTCCTGCCCCTCCTGCTCC
TGCCCCTCCTCCTGCTCCTGCCCCTCCTGCCCCTCCTGCTCCTGCCCCTCCTGCCCCTCCTGCTCCTGCC
CCTCCTGCCCCTCCTGCTCCTGCCCCTCCTGCCCCTCCTCCTGCTCCTGCCCCTCCTGCCCCTCCTCCTG
CTCCTGCCCCTCCTGCCCCTCCTGCTCCTGCCCCTCCTGCCCCTCCTGCTCCTGCCCCTCCTGCCCCTCC
TGCTCCTGCCCCTCCTGCTCCTGCCCCTCCTGCTCCTGCCCCTCCTGCTCCTGCCCCTCCTGCCCCTCCT
GCCCCTCCTCCTGCTCCTGCCCCTCCTGCTCCTGCCCCTCCTGCCCCTCCTGCCCCTCCTGCTCCTGCCC
CTCCTCCTGCTCCTGCCCCTCCTGCCCCTCCTGCCCCTCCTCCTGCTCCTGCCCCTCCTGCCCCTCCTCC
TGCTCCTGCCCCTCCTCCTGCTCCTGCCCCTCCTGCCCCTCCTGCCCCTCCTCCTGCTCCTGCCCCTCCT
GCCCCTCCTCCTGCTCCTGCCCCTCCTCCTGCTCCTGCCCCTCCTGCCCCTCCTGCCCCTCCTCCTGCTC
CTGCCCCTCCTCCTGCTCCTGCCCCTCCTGCCCCTCCTGCCCCTCCTGCCCCTCCTCCTGCTCCTGCCCC
TCCTCCTGCTCCTGCCCCTCCTGCTCCTGCCCCTCCCGCTCCTGCTCCTGCTCCTGTTCCACCGTGGGTC
CCTTTGCAGCCAATGCAACTTGGACGTTTTTGGGGTCTCCGGACACCATCTCTATGTCTTGGCCCTGATC
CTGAGCCGCCCGGGGCTCCTGGTCTTCCGCCTCCTCGTCCTCGTCCTCTTCCCCGTCCTCGTCCATGGTT
ATCACCCCCTCTTCTTTGAGGTCCACTGCCGCCGGAGCCTTCTGGTCCAGATGTGTCTCCCTTCTCTCCT
AGGCCATTTCCAGGTCCTGTACCTGGCCCCTCGTCAGACATGATTCACACTAAAAGAGATCAATAGACAT
CTTTATTAGACGACGCTCAGTGAATACAGGGAGTGCAGACTCCTGCCCCCTCCAACAGCCCCCCCACCCT
CATCCCCTTCATGGTCGCTGTCAGACAGATCCAGGTCTGAAAATTCCCCATCCTCCGAACCATCCTCGTC
CTCATCACCAATTACTCGCAGCCCGGAAAACTCCCGCTGAACATCCTCAAGATTTGCGTCCTGAGCCTCA
AGCCAGGCCTCAAATTCCTCGTCCCCCTTTTTGCTGGACGGTAGGGATGGGGATTCTCGGGACCCCTCCT
CTTCCTCTTCAAGGTCACCAGACAGAGATGCTACTGGGGCAACGGAAGAAAAGCTGGGTGCGGCCTGTGA
GGATCAGCTTATCGATGATAAGCTGTCAAACATGAGAATTCTTGAAGACGAAAGGGCCTCGTGATACGCC
TATTTTTATAGGTTAATGTCATGATAATAATGGTTTCTTAGACGTCAGGTGGCACTTTTCGGGGAAATGT
GCGCGGAACCCCTATTTGTTTATTTTTCTAAATACATTCAAATATGTATCCGCTCATGAGACAATAACCC
TGATAAATGCTTCAATAATATTGAAAAAGGAAGAGTATGAGTATTCAACATTTCCGTGTCGCCCTTATTC
CCTTTTTTGCGGCATTTTGCCTTCCTGTTTTTGCTCACCCAGAAACGCTGGTGAAAGTAAAAGATGCTGA
AGATCAGTTGGGTGCACGAGTGGGTTACATCGAACTGGATCTCAACAGCGGTAAGATCCTTGAGAGTTTT
CGCCCCGAAGAACGTTTTCCAATGATGAGCACTTTTAAAGTTCTGCTATGTGGCGCGGTATTATCCCGTG
TTGACGCCGGGCAAGAGCAACTCGGTCGCCGCATACACTATTCTCAGAATGACTTGGTTGAGTACTCACC
AGTCACAGAAAAGCATCTTACGGATGGCATGACAGTAAGAGAATTATGCAGTGCTGCCATAACCATGAGT
GATAACACTGCGGCCAACTTACTTCTGACAACGATCGGAGGACCGAAGGAGCTAACCGCTTTTTTGCACA
ACATGGGGGATCATGTAACTCGCCTTGATCGTTGGGAACCGGAGCTGAATGAAGCCATACCAAACGACGA
GCGTGACACCACGATGCCTGCAGCAATGGCAACAACGTTGCGCAAACTATTAACTGGCGAACTACTTACT
CTAGCTTCCCGGCAACAATTAATAGACTGGATGGAGGCGGATAAAGTTGCAGGACCACTTCTGCGCTCGG
CCCTTCCGGCTGGCTGGTTTATTGCTGATAAATCTGGAGCCGGTGAGCGTGGGTCTCGCGGTATCATTGC
AGCACTGGGGCCAGATGGTAAGCCCTCCCGTATCGTAGTTATCTACACGACGGGGAGTCAGGCAACTATG
GATGAACGAAATAGACAGATCGCTGAGATAGGTGCCTCACTGATTAAGCATTGGTAACTGTCAGACCAAG
TTTACTCATATATACTTTAGATTGATTTAAAACTTCATTTTTAATTTAAAAGGATCTAGGTGAAGATCCT
TTTTGATAATCTCATGACCAAAATCCCTTAACGTGAGTTTTCGTTCCACTGAGCGTCAGACCCCGTAGAA
AAGATCAAAGGATCTTCTTGAGATCCTTTTTTTCTGCGCGTAATCTGCTGCTTGCAAACAAAAAAACCAC
CGCTACCAGCGGTGGTTTGTTTGCCGGATCAAGAGCTACCAACTCTTTTTCCGAAGGTAACTGGCTTCAG
CAGAGCGCAGATACCAAATACTGTCCTTCTAGTGTAGCCGTAGTTAGGCCACCACTTCAAGAACTCTGTA
GCACCGCCTACATACCTCGCTCTGCTAATCCTGTTACCAGTGGCTGCTGCCAGTGGCGATAAGTCGTGTC
TTACCGGGTTGGACTCAAGACGATAGTTACCGGATAAGGCGCAGCGGTCGGGCTGAACGGGGGGTTCGTG
CACACAGCCCAGCTTGGAGCGAACGACCTACACCGAACTGAGATACCTACAGCGTGAGCTATGAGAAAGC
GCCACGCTTCCCGAAGGGAGAAAGGCGGACAGGTATCCGGTAAGCGGCAGGGTCGGAACAGGAGAGCGCA
CGAGGGAGCTTCCAGGGGGAAACGCCTGGTATCTTTATAGTCCTGTCGGGTTTCGCCACCTCTGACTTGA
GCGTCGATTTTTGTGATGCTCGTCAGGGGGGCGGAGCCTATGGAAAAACGCCAGCAACGCGGCCTTTTTA
CGGTTCCTGGCCTTTTGCTGGCCTTGAAGCTGTCCCTGATGGTCGTCATCTACCTGCCTGGACAGCATGG
CCTGCAACGCGGGCATCCCGATGCCGCCGGAAGCGAGAAGAATCATAATGGGGAAGGCCATCCAGCCTCG
CGTCGAACTAGATGATCCGGCTGTGGAATGTGTGTCAGTTAGGGTGTGGAAAGTCCCCAGGCTCCCCAGC
AGGCAGAAGTATGCAAAGCATGCATCTCAATTAGTCAGCAACCAGGTGTGGAAAGTCCCCAGGCTCCCCA
GCAGGCAGAAGTATGCAAAGCATGCATCTCAATTAGTCAGCAACCATAGTCCCGCCCCTAACTCCGCCCA
TCCCGCCCCTAACTCCGCCCAGTTCCGCCCATTCTCCGCCCCATGGCTGACTAATTTTTTTTATTTATGC
AGAGGCCGAGGCCGCCTCGGCCTCTGAGCTATTCCAGAAGTAGTGAGGAGGCTTTTTTGGAGGGTGACCG
CCACGACCGGTGCCGCCACCATCCCCTGACCCACGCCCCTGACCCCTCACAAGGAGACGACCTTCCATGA
CCGAGTACAAGCCCACGGTGCGCCTCGCCACCCGCGACGACGTCCCCCGGGCCGTACGCACCCTCGCCGC
CGCGTTCGCCGACTACCCCGCCACGCGCCACACCGTCGACCCCGACCGCCACATCGAACGCGTCACCGAG
CTGCAAGAACTCTTCCTCACGCGCGTCGGGCTCGACATCGGCAAGGTGTGGGTCGCGGACGACGGCGCCG
CGGTGGCGGTCTGGACCACGCCGGAGAGCGTCGAAGCGGGGGCGGTGTTCGCCGAGATCGGCCCGCGCAT
GGCCGAGTTGAGCGGTTCCCGGCTGGCCGCGCAGCAACAGATGGAAGGCCTCCTGGCGCCGCACCGGCCC
AAGGAGCCCGCGTGGTTCCTGGCCACCGTCGGCGTCTCGCCCGACCACCAGGGCAAGGGTCTGGGCAGCG
CCGTCGTGCTCCCCGGAGTGGAGGCGGCCGAGCGCGCCGGGGTGCCCGCCTTCCTGGAGACCTCCGCGCC
CCGCAACCTCCCCTTCTACGAGCGGCTCGGCTTCACCGTCACCGCCGACGTCGAGGTGCCCGAAGGACCG
CGCACCTGGTGCATGACCCGCAAGCCCGGTGCCTGACGCCCGCCCCACGACCCGCAGCGCCCGACCGAAA
GGAGCGCACGACCCGGTCCGACGCGGCCCGACGGGTCCGAGGGGGGTCGACCTCGAAACTTGTTTATTGC
AGCTTATAATGGTTACAAATAAAGCAATAGCATCACAAATTTCACAAATAAAGCATTTTTTTCACTGCAT
TCTAGTTGTGGTTTGTCCAAACTCATCAATGTATCTTATCATGTCTGGATCTGATCCGAACCCCTTCCTC
GACCAATTCTCATGTTTGACAGCTTATCATCGCAGATCCGGGCAACGTTGTTGCCATTGCTCGACCAATT
CTCATGTTTGACAGCTTATCATCGCAGATCCGTATGGTGCACTCTCAGTACAATCTGCTCTGATGCCGCA
TAGTTAAGCCAGTATCTGCTCCCTGCTTGTGTGTTGGAGGTCGCTGAGTAGTGCGCGAGCAAAATTTAAG
CTACAACAAGGCAAGGCTTGACCGACAATTGCATGAAGAATCTGCTTAGGGTTAGGCGTTTTGCGCTGCT
TCGCGATGTACGGGCCAGATATACGCGTATCTGAGGGGACTAGGGTGTGTTTAGGCGAAAAGCGGGGCTT
CGGTTGTACGCGGTTAGGAGTCCCCTCAGGATATAGTAGTTTCGCTTTTGCATAGGGAGGGGGAAATGTA
GTCTTATGCAATACTCTTGTAGTCTTGCAACATGGTAACGATGAGTTAGCAACATGCCTTACAAGGAGAG
AAAAAGCACCGTGCATGCCGATTGGTGGAAGTAAGGTGGTACGATCGTGCCTTATTAGGAAGGCAACAGA
CGGGTCTGACATGGATTGGACGAACCACTGAATTCCGCATTGCAGAGATATTGTATTTAAGTGCCTAGCT
CGATACAATAAACGCCATTTGACCATTCACCACATTGGTGTGCACCTCCAAGCTGGCCGGGGATCCTCTA
GGGCCTCTGAGCTATTCCAGAAGTAGTGAAGAGGCTTTTTTGGAGGCCTAGGCTTTTGCAAAAAGCTCCG
GATCGATCCTGAGAACTTCAGGGTGAGTTTGGGGACCCTTGATTGTTCTTTCTTTTTCGCTATTGTAAAA
TTCATGTTATATGGAGGGGGCAAAGTTTTCAGGGTGTTGTTTAGAATGGGAAGATGTCCCTTGTATCACC
ATGGACCCTCATGATAATTTTGTTTCTTTCACTTTCTACTCTGTTGACAACCATTGTCTCCTCTTATTTT
CTTTTCATTTTCTGTAACTTTTTCGTTAAACTTTAGCTTGCATTTGTAACGAATTTTTAAATTCACTTTT
GTTTATTTGTCAGATTGTAAGTACTTTCTCTAATCACTTTTTTTTCAAGGCAATCAGGGTATATTATATT
GTACTTCAGCACAGTTTTAGAGAACAATTGTTATAATTAAATGATAAGGTAGAATATTTCTGCATATAAA
TTCTGGCTGGCGTGGAAATATTCTTATTGGTAGAAACAACTACATCCTGGTCATCATCCTGCCTTTCTCT
TTATGGTTACAATGATATACACTGTTTGAGATGAGGATAAAATACTCTGAGTCCAAACCGGGCCCCTCTG
CTAACCATGTTCATGCCTTCTTCTTTTTCCTACAGCTCCTGGGCAACGTGCTGGTTATTGTGCTGTCTCA
TCATTTTGGCAAAGAATTGTAATACGACTCACTATAGGGCGAATTGATATGTCTAGATTAGATAAAAGTA
AAGTGATTAACAGCGCATTAGAGCTGCTTAATGAGGTCGGAATCGAAGGTTTAACAACCCGTAAACTCGC
CCAGAAGCTAGGTGTAGAGCAGCCTACATTGTATTGGCATGTAAAAAATAAGCGGGCTTTGCTCGACGCC
TTAGCCATTGAGATGTTAGATAGGCACCATACTCACTTTTGCCCTTTAGAAGGGGAAAGCTGGCAAGATT
TTTTACGTAATAACGCTAAAAGTTTTAGATGTGCTTTACTAAGTCATCGCGATGGAGCAAAAGTACATTT
AGGTACACGGCCTACAGAAAAACAGTATGAAACTCTCGAAAATCAATTAGCCTTTTTATGCCAACAAGGT
TTTTCACTAGAGAATGCATTATATGCACTCAGCGCTGTGGGGCATTTTACTTTAGGTTGCGTATTGGAAG
ATCAAGAGCATCAAGTCGCTAAAGAAGAAAGGGAAACACCTACTACTGATAGTATGCCGCCATTATTACG
ACAAGCTATCGAATTATTTGATCACCAAGGTGCAGAGCCAGCCTTCTTATTCGGCCTTGAATTGATCATA
TGCGGATTAGAAAAACAACTTAAATGTGAAAGTGGGTCCGCGTACAGCGGATCCCGGGAATTCAGATCTT
ATTAAAGCAGAACTTGTTTATTGCAGCTTATAATGGTTACAAATAAAGCAATAGCATCACAAATTTCACA
AATAAAGCATTTTTTTCACTGCATTCTAGTTGTGGTTTGTCCAAACTCATCAATGTATCTTATCATGTCT
GGTCGAATCCATGGCGCAGAACTGGTAGGTATGGAAGATCCGCGTTGACATTGATTATTGACTAGTTATT
AATAGTAATCAATTACGGGGTCATTAGTTCATAGCCCATATATGGAGTTCCGCGTTACATAACTTACGGT
AAATGGCCCGCCTGGCTGACCGCCCAACGACCCCCGCCCATTGACGTCAATAATGACGTATGTTCCCATA
GTAACGCCAATAGGGACTTTCCATTGACGTCAATGGGTGGAGTATTTACGGTAAACTGCCCACTTGGCAG
TACATCAAGTGTATCATATGCCAAGTACGCCCCCTATTGACGTCAATGACGGTAAATGGCCCGCCTGGCA
TTATGCCCAGTACATGACCTTATGGGACTTTCCTACTTGGCAGTACATCTACGTATTAGTCATCGCTATT
ACCATGGTGATGCGGTTTTGGCAGTACATCAATGGGCGTGGATAGCGGTTTGACTCACGGGGATTTCCAA
GTCTCCACCCCATTGACGTCAATGGGAGTTTGTTTTGGCACCAAAATCAACGGGACTTTCCAAAATGTCG
TAACAACTCCGCCCCATTGACGCAAATGGGCGGTAGGCGTGTACGGTGGGAGGTCTATATAAGCAGAGCT
CTCCCTATCAGTGATAGAGATCTCCCTATCAGTGATAGAGATCGTCGACGAGCTCGTTTAGTGAACCGTC
AGATCGCCTGGAGACGCCATCCACGCTGTTTTGACCTCCATAGAAGACACCGGGACCGATCCAGCCTCCG
GACTCTAGCGTTTAAACTTAAGCTTACCACCATGGATTATAAAGACGATGATGACAAGCACCACCACCAC
CACCACGACAAGGATTGTGAAATGAAACGCACCACACTGGACAGCCCTTTGGGGAAGCTGGAGCTGTCTG
GTTGTGAGCAGGGTCTGCACGAAATAATTTTTCTGGGCAAGGGGACGTCTGCAGCTGATGCCGTGGAGGT
CCCAGCCCCCGCTGCGGTTCTCGGAGGTCCGGAGCCCCTGATGCAGGCTACAGCCTGGCTGAATGCCTAT
TTCCACCAGCCCGAGGCTATCGAAGAGTTCCCCGTGCCGGCTCTTCACCATCCCGTTTTCCAGCAAGAGT
CGTTCACCAGACAGGTGTTATGGAAGCTGCTGAAGGTTGTGAAATTCGGAGAAGTGATTTCTTACTCTCA
CTTAGCAGCCCTGGCAGGCAACCCCGCAGCCACGGCAGCAGTGAAGACGGCACTGAGTGGCAATCCTGTC
CCTATCCTGATCCCGTGCCACAGAGTGGTCCAGGGGGATTTGGATGTGGGCGGTTACGAGGGTGGACTGG
CCGTGAAGGAATGGCTTCTGGCCCATGAAGGCCACCGGTTGGGGAAGCCAGGCTTGGGATTCGAACTGGA
GGTGCTGTTCCAGGGCCCCGGTACCGCCATCACAAGTTTGTACAAAAAAGCAGGCACC
[261 nt withheld, positions 11819-12079]
ATCAAGCAAGAGATGACCATGGAATATAAGCAGGAGTTGAAGAAACTACATGAAGAATTATGCATACTGA
AGAGAAGCTATGAAAAGCTTCAGAAAAAGCAAATGAGGGAATTCAGAGGAAATACCAAAAATCACAGGGA
AGATCGGTCTGAAATTGAGAGGTTAACTGCAAAAATAGAGGAATTCCGTCAGAAATCGCTGGACTGGGAG
AAGCAACGCTTGATTTATCAGCAACAGGTATCTTCACTGGAGGCACAAAGGAAGGCTCTGGCTGAACAAT
CAGAGATAATTCAGGCTCAGCTTGTCAATCGGAAACAGAAATTAGAGTCTGTGGAACTTTCTAGCCAATC
AGAAATTCAACACTTAAGCAGTAAACTGGAGCGGGCTAATGACACTATCTGTGCCAATGAGTTGGAAATA
GAGCGCCTCACCATGAGGGTCAATGACTTGGTTGGAACCAGTATGACTGTCCTACAGGAGCAGCAGCAAA
AAGAAGAAAAATTGAGGGAATCTGAAAAACTATTAGAGGCTCTGCAGGAAGAAAAGAGAGAATTGAAGGC
AGCTCTTCAGTCTCAAGAAAATCTCATACATGAGGCCAGAATACAAAAGGAGAAGTTACAAGAAAAAGTA
AAGGCAACTAACACTCAACATGCTGTAGAAGCTATAAGTTTGGAATCTGTGAGTGCAACGTGTAAACAGC
TGAGCCAAGAACTAATGGAAAAATATGAAGAACTGAAGAGGATGGAAGCACATAACAATGAATACAAAGC
AGAGATTAAGAAGTTGAAAGAACAGATTTTACAGGGTGAACAAAGTTACAGTTCTGCACTAGAAGGAATG
AAGATGGAAATCTCCCATCTAACTCAGGAGTTACATCAGCGAGATATCACTATTGCTTCCACCAAAGGTT
CTTCCTCAGACATGGAAAAGCGACTCAGAGCAGAGATGCAAAAGGCAGAAGACAAAGCAGTAGAGCATAA
GGAGATTTTGGATCAGCTGGAGTCACTCAAATTAGAAAATCGTCATCTTTCTGAAATGGTGATGAAATTG
GAATTGGGTTTACATGAGTGTTCCTTGCCTGTATCTCCCCTTGGTTCAATAGCTACCAGATTTTTGGAAG
AGGAGGAACTGAGGTCTCATCACATTCTAGAGCGCTTGGATGCCCATATTGAAGAACTAAAAAGAGAGAG
TGAAAAGACAGTGAGACAATTCACAGCCTTAAAGTAGATACCCAGCTTTC
