Features (pLannotate 1.2.2; 30 found; start..end, strand, type, name):
    433..1990    -  rep_origin     oriP (fragment): Epstein-Barr virus oriP replication origin (Yates et al., 2000)
   2103..2321    -  CDS            gL (fragment): GL_EBVB9 - Experimental evidence at protein level: Swiss-Prot protein existence level 1. The heterodimer glycoprotein H-glycoprotein L is required for the fusion of viral and plasma membranes leading to virus entry into the host cell. Acts as a functional inhibitor of gH and maintains gH in an inhibited form. Upon binding to host integrins, gL dissociates from gH leading to activation of the viral fusion glycoproteins gB and gH. Fusion of EBV with B-lymphocytes requires the additional receptor- binding protein gp42, which forms a complex with gH/gL. The heterodimer gH/gL targets also host EPHA
   2404..4316    -  CDS            EBNA1: Epstein-Barr nuclear antigen 1, also known as EBNA-1 crucial for latent viral infection, and for episomal amplification of vectors containing the oriP origin (Okita et al., 2013)
   4354..4698    -  CDS            BRRF2_EBVB9 (fragment): Protein inferred from homology: Swiss-Prot protein existence level 3. From Epstein-Barr virus (strain B95-8) (HHV-4) (Human herpesvirus 4).
   4701..4724    -  promoter       tet promoter (fragment): E. coli promoter for tetracycline efflux protein gene
   4837..4941    +  promoter       AmpR promoter: bla
   4942..5802    +  CDS            AmpR: β-lactamase; bla; confers resistance to ampicillin, carbenicillin, and related antibiotics
   5973..6561    +  rep_origin     ori: high-copy-number ColE1/pMB1/pBR322/pUC origin of replication
   6607..6730    -  CDS            TcR (fragment): tetracycline efflux protein; tet; confers resistance to tetracycline
   6768..7065    +  promoter       SV40 promoter: SV40 enhancer and early promoter
   7142..7741    +  CDS            PuroR: puromycin N-acetyltransferase; pac from Streptomyces alboniger; confers resistance to puromycin
   7832..7966    +  polyA_signal   SV40 poly(A) signal: SV40 polyadenylation signal
   8088..8140    -  misc_feature   bom (fragment): basis of mobility region from pBR322
   8271..8364    +  ncRNA          Retro dr1: Accession: RF00214 - Retrovirus direct repeat 1 (dr1)
   8400..8661    +  promoter       RSV promoter: Rous sarcoma virus enhancer/promoter
   8687..8747    +  promoter       SV40 promoter (fragment): SV40 early promoter
   8778..9350    +  intron         β-globin intron: intron from rabbit β-globin gene
   9405..9423    +  promoter       T7 promoter: promoter for bacteriophage T7 RNA polymerase
   9434..10054   +  CDS            tetR: TETR2_ECOLX - Experimental evidence at protein level: Swiss-Prot protein existence level 1. TetR is the repressor of the tetracycline resistance element; its N-terminal region forms a helix-turn-helix structure and binds DNA. Binding of tetracycline to TetR reduces the repressor affinity for the tetracycline resistance gene (tetA) promoter operator sites. From Escherichia coli.
  10096..10217   +  polyA_signal   SV40 poly(A) signal: SV40 polyadenylation signal
  10272..10651   +  enhancer       CMV enhancer: human cytomegalovirus immediate early enhancer
  10652..10855   +  promoter       CMV promoter: human cytomegalovirus (CMV) immediate early promoter
  10857..10876   +  promoter       PLtetO-1 promoter (fragment): modified phage lambda PL promoter with tet operator sites (Lutz and Bujard, 1997)
  10878..10897   +  promoter       PLtetO-1 promoter (fragment): modified phage lambda PL promoter with tet operator sites (Lutz and Bujard, 1997)
  10905..10938   +  promoter       TRE3GV promoter (fragment): 3rd-generation Tet-responsive promoter that can be activated by binding of Tet-On® 3G, optimized for retroviral and lentiviral vectors
  11054..11071   +  CDS            9xHis (fragment): 9xHis affinity tag
  11072..11614   +  CDS            MGMT (fragment): MGMT_HUMAN - Experimental evidence at protein level: Swiss-Prot protein existence level 1. Involved in the cellular defense against the biological effects of O6-methylguanine (O6-MeG) and O4-methylthymine (O4-MeT) in DNA. Repairs the methylated nucleobase in DNA by stoichiometrically transferring the methyl group to a cysteine residue in the enzyme. This is a suicide reaction: the enzyme is irreversibly inactivated. From Homo sapiens (Human).
  11658..11678   +  protein_bind   attB1: mutant version of attB; core recombination site for the Gateway® BP reaction BP Clonase™
  11684..13168   +  CDS            CEP63 (fragment) (sequence partly withheld): CEP63_HUMAN - Experimental evidence at protein level: Swiss-Prot protein existence level 1. Required for normal spindle assembly. Plays a key role in mother-centriole-dependent centriole duplication; the function seems also to involve CEP152, CDK5RAP2 and WDR62 through a stepwise assembled complex at the centrosome that recruits CDK2 required for centriole duplication. Reported to be required for centrosomal recruitment of CEP152; however, this function has been questioned (PubMed:21983783, PubMed:26297806). Also recruits CDK1 to centrosomes (PubMed:21406398). Plays a role in DNA damage respon
  13173..14      -  protein_bind   attB2 (across the origin): mutant version of attB; recombination site for the Gateway® BP reaction BP Clonase™
>Addgene plasmid #136812 | pEBTetD-SNAP-Cep63 | addgene full sequence | sequence record 276165 | Addgene NGS Result
TTGTACAAAGTGGTGATGGCAGCTAGCGGCGCGCCCGGCCGCGGGGCAGTGCATGTAATCCCTTCAGTTG
GTTGGTACAACTTGCCAACTGGGCCCTGTTCCACATGTGACACGGGGGGGGACCAAACACAAAGGGGTTC
TCTGACTGTAGTTGACATCCTTATAAATGGATGTGCACATTTGCCAACACTGAGTGGCTTTCATCCTGGA
GCAGACTTTGCAGTCTGTGGACTGCAACACAACATTGCCTTTATGTGTAACTCTTGGCTGAAGCTCTTAC
ACCAATGCTGGGGGACATGTACCTCCCAGGGGCCCAGGAAGACTACGGGAGGCTACACCAACGTCAATCA
GAGGGGCCTGTGTAGCTACCGATAAGCGGACCCTCAAGAGGGCATTAGCAATAGTGTTTATAAGGCCCCC
TTGTTAACCCTAAACGGGTAGCATATGCTTCCCGGGTAGTAGTATATACTATCCAGACTAACCCTAATTC
AATAGCATATGTTACCCAACGGGAAGCATATGCTATCGAATTAGGGTTAGTAAAAGGGTCCTAAGGAACA
GCGATATCTCCCACCCCATGAGCTGTCACGGTTTTATTTACATGGGGTCAGGATTCCACGAGGGTAGTGA
ACCATTTTAGTCACAAGGGCAGTGGCTGAAGATCAAGGAGCGGGCAGTGAACTCTCCTGAATCTTCGCCT
GCTTCTTCATTCTCCTTCGTTTAGCTAATAGAATAACTGCTGAGTTGTGAACAGTAAGGTGTATGTGAGG
TGCTCGAAAACAAGGTTTCAGGTGACGCCCCCAGAATAAAATTTGGACGGGGGGTTCAGTGGTGGCATTG
TGCTATGACACCAATATAACCCTCACAAACCCCTTGGGCAATAAATACTAGTGTAGGAATGAAACATTCT
GAATATCTTTAACAATAGAAATCCATGGGGTGGGGACAAGCCGTAAAGACTGGATGTCCATCTCACACGA
ATTTATGGCTATGGGCAACACATAATCCTAGTGCAATATGATACTGGGGTTATTAAGATGTGTCCCAGGC
AGGGACCAAGACAGGTGAACCATGTTGTTACACTCTATTTGTAACAAGGGGAAAGAGAGTGGACGCCGAC
AGCAGCGGACTCCACTGGTTGTCTCTAACACCCCCGAAAATTAAACGGGGCTCCACGCCAATGGGGCCCA
TAAACAAAGACAAGTGGCCACTCTTTTTTTTGAAATTGTGGAGTGGGGGCACGCGTCAGCCCCCACACGC
CGCCCTGCGGTTTTGGACTGTAAAATAAGGGTGTAATAACTTGGCTGATTGTAACCCCGCTAACCACTGC
GGTCAAACCACTTGCCCACAAAACCACTAATGGCACCCCGGGGAATACCTGCATAAGTAGGTGGGCGGGC
CAAGATAGGGGCGCGATTGCTGCGATCTGGAGGACAAATTACACACACTTGCGCCTGAGCGCCAAGCACA
GGGTTGTTGGTCCTCATATTCACGAGGTCGCTGAGAGCACGGTGGGCTAATGTTGCCATGGGTAGCATAT
ACTACCCAAATATCTGGATAGCATATGCTATCCTAATCTATATCTGGGTAGCATAGGCTATCCTAATCTA
TATCTGGGTAGTATATGCTATCCTAATCTGTATCCGGGTAGCATATGCTATCCTAATAGAGATTAGGGTA
GTATATGCTATCCTAATTTATATCTGGGTAGCATATACTACCCAAATATCTGGATAGCATATGCTATCCT
AATCTATATCTGGGTAGCATATGCTATCCTAATCTATATCTGGGTAGCATAGGCTATCCTAATCTATATC
TGGGTAGCATATGCTATCCTAATCTATATCTGGGTAGTATATGCTATCCTAATTTATATCTGGGTAGCAT
AGGCTATCCTAATCTATATCTGGGTAGCATATGCTATCCTAATCTATATCTGGGTAGTATATGCTATCCT
AATCTGTATCCGGGTAGCATATGCTATCCTCATGCATATACAGTCAGCATATGATACCCAGTAGTAGAGT
GGGAGTGCTATCCTTTGCATATGCCGCCACCTCCCAAGGGGGCGTGAATTTTCGCTGCTTGTCCTTTTCC
TGCTGGTTGCTCCCATTCTTAGGTGAATTTAAGGAGGCCAGGCTAAAGCCGTCGCATGTCTGATTGCTCA
CCAGGTAAATGTCGCTAATGTTTTCCAACGCGAGAAGGTGTTGAGCGCGGAGCTGAGTGACGTGACAACA
TGGGTATGCCCAATTGCCCCATGTTGGGAGGACGAAAATGGTGACAAGACAGATGGCCAGAAATACACCA
ACAGCACGCATGATGTCTACTGGGGATTTATTCTTTAGTGCGGGGGAATACACGGCTTTTAATACGATTG
AGGGCGTCTCCTAACAAGTTACATCACTCCTGCCCTTCCTCACCCTCATCTCCATCACCTCCTTCATCTC
CGTCATCTCCGTCATCACCCTCCGCGGCAGCCCCTTCCACCATAGGTGGAAACCAGGGAGGCAAATCTAC
TCCATCGTCAAAGCTGCACACAGTCACCCTGATATTGCAGGTAGGAGCGGGCTTTGTCATAACAAGGTCC
TTAATCGCATCCTTCAAAACCTCAGCAAATATATGAGTTTGTAAAAAGACCATGAAATAACAGACAATGG
ACTCCCTTAGCGGGCCAGGTTGTGGGCCGGGTCCAGGGGCCATTCCAAAGGGGAGACGACTCAATGGTGT
AAGACGACATTGTGGAATAGCAAGGGCAGTTCCTCGCCTTAGGTTGTAAAGGGAGGTCTTACTACCTCCA
TATACGAACACACCGGCGACCCAAGTTCCTTCGTCGGTAGTCCTTTCTACGTGACTCCTAGCCAGGAGAG
CTCTTAAACCTTCTGCAATGTTCTCAAATTTCGGGTTGGAACCTCCTTGACCACGATGCTTTCCAAACCA
CCCTCCTTTTTTGCGCCTGCCTCCATCACCCTGACCCCGGGGTCCAGTGCTTGGGCCTTCTCCTGGGTCA
TCTGCGGGGCCCTGCTCTATCGCTCCCGGGGGCACGTCAGGCTCACCATCTGGGCCACCTTCTTGGTGGT
ATTCAAAATAATCGGCTTCCCCTACAGGGTGGAAAAATGGCCTTCTACCTGGAGGGGGCCTGCGCGGTGG
AGACCCGGATGATGATGACTGACTACTGGGACTCCTGGGCCTCTTTTCTCCACGTCCACGACCTCTCCCC
CTGGCTCTTTCACGACTTCCCCCCCTGGCTCTTTCACGTCCTCTACCCCGGCGGCCTCCACTACCTCCTC
GACCCCGGCCTCCACTACCTCCTCGACCCCGGCCTCCACTGCCTCCTCGACCCCGGCCTCCACCTCCTGC
TCCTGCCCCTCCTGCTCCTGCCCCTCCTCCTGCTCCTGCCCCTCCTGCCCCTCCTGCTCCTGCCCCTCCT
SCCCCTCCTGCTCCTGCCCCTCCTGCCCCTCCTGCTCCTGCCCCTCCTGCCCCTCCTCCTGCTCCTGCCC
CTCCTGCCCCTCCTCCTGCTCCTGCCCCTCCTGCCCCTCCTGCTCCTGCCCCTCCTGCCCCTCCTGCTCC
TGCCCCTCCTGCCCCTCCTGCTCCTGCCCCTCCTGCTCCCCCCCCCCTCCTGCTCCTGCCCCTCCTGCCC
CTCCTGCCCCTCCTCCTGCTCCTGCCCCTCCTGCTCCTGCCCCTCCTGCCCCTCCTGCCCCTCCTGCTCC
TGCCCCTCCTCCTGCTCCTGCCCCTCCTGCCCCTCCTGCCCCTCCTCCTSCTCCTSCCCCTCCTGCCCCT
CCTCCTGCTCCTGCCCCTCCTCCTGCTCCTGCCCCTCCTGCCCCTCCTGCCCCTCCTCCTGCTCCTGCCC
CTCCTGCCCCTCCTCCTGCTCCTGCCCCTCCTCCTGCTCCTGCCCCTCCTGCCCCTCCTGCCCCTCCTCC
TGCTCCTGCCCCTCCTCCTSCTCCTGCCCCTCCTGCCCCTCCYGCCCCTCCTGCCCCTCCTCCTGCTCCT
GCCCCTCCTCCTGCTCCTGCCCCTCCTGCTCCTGCCCCTCCCGCTCCTGCTCCTGCTCCTGTTCCACCGT
GGGTCCCTTTGCAGCCAATGCAACTTGGACGTTTTTGGGGTCTCCGGACACCATCTCTATGTCTTGGCCC
TGATCCTGAGCCGCCCGGGGCTCCTGGTCTTCCGCCTCCTCGTCCTCGTCCTCTTCCCCGTCCTCGTCCA
TGGTTATCACCCCCTCTTCTTTGAGGTCCACTGCCGCCGGAGCCTTCTGGTCCAGATGTGTCTCCCTTCT
CTCCTAGGCCATTTCCAGGTCCTGTACCTGGCCCCTCGTCAGACATGATTCACACTAAAAGAGATCAATA
GACATCTTTATTAGACGACGCTCAGTGAATACAGGGAGTGCAGACTCCTGCCCCCTCCAACAGCCCCCCC
ACCCTCATCCCCTTCATGGTCGCTGTCAGACAGATCCAGGTCTGAAAATTCCCCATCCTCCGAACCATCC
TCGTCCTCATCACCAATTACTCGCAGCCCGGAAAACTCCCGCTGAACATCCTCAAGATTTGCGTCCTGAG
CCTCAAGCCAGGCCTCAAATTCCTCGTCCCCCTTTTTGCTGGACGGTAGGGATGGGGATTCTCGGGACCC
CTCCTCTTCCTCTTCAAGGTCACCAGACAGAGATGCTACTGGGGCAACGGAAGAAAAGCTGGGTGCGGCC
TGTGAGGATCAGCTTATCGATGATAAGCTGTCAAACATGAGAATTCTTGAAGACGAAAGGGCCTCGTGAT
ACGCCTATTTTTATAGGTTAATGTCATGATAATAATGGTTTCTTAGACGTCAGGTGGCACTTTTCGGGGA
AATGTGCGCGGAACCCCTATTTGTTTATTTTTCTAAATACATTCAAATATGTATCCGCTCATGAGACAAT
AACCCTGATAAATGCTTCAATAATATTGAAAAAGGAAGAGTATGAGTATTCAACATTTCCGTGTCGCCCT
TATTCCCTTTTTTGCGGCATTTTGCCTTCCTGTTTTTGCTCACCCAGAAACGCTGGTGAAAGTAAAAGAT
GCTGAAGATCAGTTGGGTGCACGAGTGGGTTACATCGAACTGGATCTCAACAGCGGTAAGATCCTTGAGA
GTTTTCGCCCCGAAGAACGTTTTCCAATGATGAGCACTTTTAAAGTTCTGCTATGTGGCGCGGTATTATC
CCGTGTTGACGCCGGGCAAGAGCAACTCGGTCGCCGCATACACTATTCTCAGAATGACTTGGTTGAGTAC
TCACCAGTCACAGAAAAGCATCTTACGGATGGCATGACAGTAAGAGAATTATGCAGTGCTGCCATAACCA
TGAGTGATAACACTGCGGCCAACTTACTTCTGACAACGATCGGAGGACCGAAGGAGCTAACCGCTTTTTT
GCACAACATGGGGGATCATGTAACTCGCCTTGATCGTTGGGAACCGGAGCTGAATGAAGCCATACCAAAC
GACGAGCGTGACACCACGATGCCTGCAGCAATGGCAACAACGTTGCGCAAACTATTAACTGGCGAACTAC
TTACTCTAGCTTCCCGGCAACAATTAATAGACTGGATGGAGGCGGATAAAGTTGCAGGACCACTTCTGCG
CTCGGCCCTTCCGGCTGGCTGGTTTATTGCTGATAAATCTGGAGCCGGTGAGCGTGGGTCTCGCGGTATC
ATTGCAGCACTGGGGCCAGATGGTAAGCCCTCCCGTATCGTAGTTATCTACACGACGGGGAGTCAGGCAA
CTATGGATGAACGAAATAGACAGATCGCTGAGATAGGTGCCTCACTGATTAAGCATTGGTAACTGTCAGA
CCAAGTTTACTCATATATACTTTAGATTGATTTAAAACTTCATTTTTAATTTAAAAGGATCTAGGTGAAG
ATCCTTTTTGATAATCTCATGACCAAAATCCCTTAACGTGAGTTTTCGTTCCACTGAGCGTCAGACCCCG
TAGAAAAGATCAAAGGATCTTCTTGAGATCCTTTTTTTCTGCGCGTAATCTGCTGCTTGCAAACAAAAAA
ACCACCGCTACCAGCGGTGGTTTGTTTGCCGGATCAAGAGCTACCAACTCTTTTTCCGAAGGTAACTGGC
TTCAGCAGAGCGCAGATACCAAATACTGTCCTTCTAGTGTAGCCGTAGTTAGGCCACCACTTCAAGAACT
CTGTAGCACCGCCTACATACCTCGCTCTGCTAATCCTGTTACCAGTGGCTGCTGCCAGTGGCGATAAGTC
GTGTCTTACCGGGTTGGACTCAAGACGATAGTTACCGGATAAGGCGCAGCGGTCGGGCTGAACGGGGGGT
TCGTGCACACAGCCCAGCTTGGAGCGAACGACCTACACCGAACTGAGATACCTACAGCGTGAGCTATGAG
AAAGCGCCACGCTTCCCGAAGGGAGAAAGGCGGACAGGTATCCGGTAAGCGGCAGGGTCGGAACAGGAGA
GCGCACGAGGGAGCTTCCAGGGGGAAACGCCTGGTATCTTTATAGTCCTGTCGGGTTTCGCCACCTCTGA
CTTGAGCGTCGATTTTTGTGATGCTCGTCAGGGGGGCGGAGCCTATGGAAAAACGCCAGCAACGCGGCCT
TTTTACGGTTCCTGGCCTTTTGCTGGCCTTGAAGCTGTCCCTGATGGTCGTCATCTACCTGCCTGGACAG
CATGGCCTGCAACGCGGGCATCCCGATGCCGCCGGAAGCGAGAAGAATCATAATGGGGAAGGCCATCCAG
CCTCGCGTCGAACTAGATGATCCGGCTGTGGAATGTGTGTCAGTTAGGGTGTGGAAAGTCCCCAGGCTCC
CCAGCAGGCAGAAGTATGCAAAGCATGCATCTCAATTAGTCAGCAACCAGGTGTGGAAAGTCCCCAGGCT
CCCCAGCAGGCAGAAGTATGCAAAGCATGCATCTCAATTAGTCAGCAACCATAGTCCCGCCCCTAACTCC
GCCCATCCCGCCCCTAACTCCGCCCAGTTCCGCCCATTCTCCGCCCCATGGCTGACTAATTTTTTTTATT
TATGCAGAGGCCGAGGCCGCCTCGGCCTCTGAGCTATTCCAGAAGTAGTGAGGAGGCTTTTTTGGAGGGT
GACCGCCACGACCGGTGCCGCCACCATCCCCTGACCCACGCCCCTGACCCCTCACAAGGAGACGACCTTC
CATGACCGAGTACAAGCCCACGGTGCGCCTCGCCACCCGCGACGACGTCCCCCGGGCCGTACGCACCCTC
GCCGCCGCGTTCGCCGACTACCCCGCCACGCGCCACACCGTCGACCCCGACCGCCACATCGAACGCGTCA
CCGAGCTGCAAGAACTCTTCCTCACGCGCGTCGGGCTCGACATCGGCAAGGTGTGGGTCGCGGACGACGG
CGCCGCGGTGGCGGTCTGGACCACGCCGGAGAGCGTCGAAGCGGGGGCGGTGTTCGCCGAGATCGGCCCG
CGCATGGCCGAGTTGAGCGGTTCCCGGCTGGCCGCGCAGCAACAGATGGAAGGCCTCCTGGCGCCGCACC
GGCCCAAGGAGCCCGCGTGGTTCCTGGCCACCGTCGGCGTCTCGCCCGACCACCAGGGCAAGGGTCTGGG
CAGCGCCGTCGTGCTCCCCGGAGTGGAGGCGGCCGAGCGCGCCGGGGTGCCCGCCTTCCTGGAGACCTCC
GCGCCCCGCAACCTCCCCTTCTACGAGCGGCTCGGCTTCACCGTCACCGCCGACGTCGAGGTGCCCGAAG
GACCGCGCACCTGGTGCATGACCCGCAAGCCCGGTGCCTGACGCCCGCCCCACGACCCGCAGCGCCCGAC
CGAAAGGAGCGCACGACCCGGTCCGACGCGGCCCGACGGGTCCGAGGGGGGTCGACCTCGAAACTTGTTT
ATTGCAGCTTATAATGGTTACAAATAAAGCAATAGCATCACAAATTTCACAAATAAAGCATTTTTTTCAC
TGCATTCTAGTTGTGGTTTGTCCAAACTCATCAATGTATCTTATCATGTCTGGATCTGATCCGAACCCCT
TCCTCGACCAATTCTCATGTTTGACAGCTTATCATCGCAGATCCGGGCAACGTTGTTGCCATTGCTCGAC
CAATTCTCATGTTTGACAGCTTATCATCGCAGATCCGTATGGTGCACTCTCAGTACAATCTGCTCTGATG
CCGCATAGTTAAGCCAGTATCTGCTCCCTGCTTGTGTGTTGGAGGTCGCTGAGTAGTGCGCGAGCAAAAT
TTAAGCTACAACAAGGCAAGGCTTGACCGACAATTGCATGAAGAATCTGCTTAGGGTTAGGCGTTTTGCG
CTGCTTCGCGATGTACGGGCCAGATATACGCGTATCTGAGGGGACTAGGGTGTGTTTAGGCGAAAAGCGG
GGCTTCGGTTGTACGCGGTTAGGAGTCCCCTCAGGATATAGTAGTTTCGCTTTTGCATAGGGAGGGGGAA
ATGTAGTCTTATGCAATACTCTTGTAGTCTTGCAACATGGTAACGATGAGTTAGCAACATGCCTTACAAG
GAGAGAAAAAGCACCGTGCATGCCGATTGGTGGAAGTAAGGTGGTACGATCGTGCCTTATTAGGAAGGCA
ACAGACGGGTCTGACATGGATTGGACGAACCACTGAATTCCGCATTGCAGAGATATTGTATTTAAGTGCC
TAGCTCGATACAATAAACGCCATTTGACCATTCACCACATTGGTGTGCACCTCCAAGCTGGCCGGGGATC
CTCTAGGGCCTCTGAGCTATTCCAGAAGTAGTGAAGAGGCTTTTTTGGAGGCCTAGGCTTTTGCAAAAAG
CTCCGGATCGATCCTGAGAACTTCAGGGTGAGTTTGGGGACCCTTGATTGTTCTTTCTTTTTCGCTATTG
TAAAATTCATGTTATATGGAGGGGGCAAAGTTTTCAGGGTGTTGTTTAGAATGGGAAGATGTCCCTTGTA
TCACCATGGACCCTCATGATAATTTTGTTTCTTTCACTTTCTACTCTGTTGACAACCATTGTCTCCTCTT
ATTTTCTTTTCATTTTCTGTAACTTTTTCGTTAAACTTTAGCTTGCATTTGTAACGAATTTTTAAATTCA
CTTTTGTTTATTTGTCAGATTGTAAGTACTTTCTCTAATCACTTTTTTTTCAAGGCAATCAGGGTATATT
ATATTGTACTTCAGCACAGTTTTAGAGAACAATTGTTATAATTAAATGATAAGGTAGAATATTTCTGCAT
ATAAATTCTGGCTGGCGTGGAAATATTCTTATTGGTAGAAACAACTACATCCTGGTCATCATCCTGCCTT
TCTCTTTATGGTTACAATGATATACACTGTTTGAGATGAGGATAAAATACTCTGAGTCCAAACCGGGCCC
CTCTGCTAACCATGTTCATGCCTTCTTCTTTTTCCTACAGCTCCTGGGCAACGTGCTGGTTATTGTGCTG
TCTCATCATTTTGGCAAAGAATTGTAATACGACTCACTATAGGGCGAATTGATATGTCTAGATTAGATAA
AAGTAAAGTGATTAACAGCGCATTAGAGCTGCTTAATGAGGTCGGAATCGAAGGTTTAACAACCCGTAAA
CTCGCCCAGAAGCTAGGTGTAGAGCAGCCTACATTGTATTGGCATGTAAAAAATAAGCGGGCTTTGCTCG
ACGCCTTAGCCATTGAGATGTTAGATAGGCACCATACTCACTTTTGCCCTTTAGAAGGGGAAAGCTGGCA
AGATTTTTTACGTAATAACGCTAAAAGTTTTAGATGTGCTTTACTAAGTCATCGCGATGGAGCAAAAGTA
CATTTAGGTACACGGCCTACAGAAAAACAGTATGAAACTCTCGAAAATCAATTAGCCTTTTTATGCCAAC
AAGGTTTTTCACTAGAGAATGCATTATATGCACTCAGCGCTGTGGGGCATTTTACTTTAGGTTGCGTATT
GGAAGATCAAGAGCATCAAGTCGCTAAAGAAGAAAGGGAAACACCTACTACTGATAGTATGCCGCCATTA
TTACGACAAGCTATCGAATTATTTGATCACCAAGGTGCAGAGCCAGCCTTCTTATTCGGCCTTGAATTGA
TCATATGCGGATTAGAAAAACAACTTAAATGTGAAAGTGGGTCCGCGTACAGCGGATCCCGGGAATTCAG
ATCTTATTAAAGCAGAACTTGTTTATTGCAGCTTATAATGGTTACAAATAAAGCAATAGCATCACAAATT
TCACAAATAAAGCATTTTTTTCACTGCATTCTAGTTGTGGTTTGTCCAAACTCATCAATGTATCTTATCA
TGTCTGGTCGAATCCATGGCGCAGAACTGGTAGGTATGGAAGATCCGCGTTGACATTGATTATTGACTAG
TTATTAATAGTAATCAATTACGGGGTCATTAGTTCATAGCCCATATATGGAGTTCCGCGTTACATAACTT
ACGGTAAATGGCCCGCCTGGCTGACCGCCCAACGACCCCCGCCCATTGACGTCAATAATGACGTATGTTC
CCATAGTAACGCCAATAGGGACTTTCCATTGACGTCAATGGGTGGAGTATTTACGGTAAACTGCCCACTT
GGCAGTACATCAAGTGTATCATATGCCAAGTACGCCCCCTATTGACGTCAATGACGGTAAATGGCCCGCC
TGGCATTATGCCCAGTACATGACCTTATGGGACTTTCCTACTTGGCAGTACATCTACGTATTAGTCATCG
CTATTACCATGGTGATGCGGTTTTGGCAGTACATCAATGGGCGTGGATAGCGGTTTGACTCACGGGGATT
TCCAAGTCTCCACCCCATTGACGTCAATGGGAGTTTGTTTTGGCACCAAAATCAACGGGACTTTCCAAAA
TGTCGTAACAACTCCGCCCCATTGACGCAAATGGGCGGTAGGCGTGTACGGTGGGAGGTCTATATAAGCA
GAGCTCTCCCTATCAGTGATAGAGATCTCCCTATCAGTGATAGAGATCGTCGACGAGCTCGTTTAGTGAA
CCGTCAGATCGCCTGGAGACGCCATCCACGCTGTTTTGACCTCCATAGAAGACACCGGGACCGATCCAGC
CTCCGGACTCTAGCGTTTAAACTTAAGCTTACCACCATGGATTATAAAGACGATGATGACAAGCACCACC
ACCACCACCACGACAAGGATTGTGAAATGAAACGCACCACACTGGACAGCCCTTTGGGGAAGCTGGAGCT
GTCTGGTTGTGAGCAGGGTCTGCACGAAATAATTTTTCTGGGCAAGGGGACGTCTGCAGCTGATGCCGTG
GAGGTCCCAGCCCCCGCTGCGGTTCTCGGAGGTCCGGAGCCCCTGATGCAGGCTACAGCCTGGCTGAATG
CCTATTTCCACCAGCCCGAGGCTATCGAAGAGTTCCCCGTGCCGGCTCTTCACCATCCCGTTTTCCAGCA
AGAGTCGTTCACCAGACAGGTGTTATGGAAGCTGCTGAAGGTTGTGAAATTCGGAGAAGTGATTTCTTAC
TCTCACTTAGCAGCCCTGGCAGGCAACCCCGCAGCCACGGCAGCAGTGAAGACGGCACTGAGTGGCAATC
CTGTCCCTATCCTGATCCCGTGCCACAGAGTGGTCCAGGGGGATTTGGATGTGGGCGGTTACGAGGGTGG
ACTGGCCGTGAAGGAATGGCTTCTGGCCCATGAAGGCCACCGGTTGGGGAAGCCAGGCTTGGGATTCGAA
CTGGAGGTGCTGTTCCAGGGCCCCGGTACCGCCATCACAAGTTTGTACAAAAAAGCAGGCACC
[261 nt withheld, positions 11684-11944]
ATCAAGCAAGAGATGACCATGGAATATAAGCAGGAGTTGAAGAAACTACATGAAGAATTATGCATACTGA
AGAGAAGCTATGAAAAGCTTCAGAAAAAGCAAATGAGGGAATTCAGAGGAAATACCAAAAATCACAGGGA
AGATCGGTCTGAAATTGAGAGGTTAACTGCAAAAATAGAGGAATTCCGTCAGAAATCGCTGGACTGGGAG
AAGCAACGCTTGATTTATCAGCAACAGGTATCTTCACTGGAGGCACAAAGGAAGGCTCTGGCTGAACAAT
CAGAGATAATTCAGGCTCAGCTTGTCAATCGGAAACAGAAATTAGAGTCTGTGGAACTTTCTAGCCAATC
AGAAATTCAACACTTAAGCAGTAAACTGGAGCGGGCTAATGACACTATCTGTGCCAATGAGTTGGAAATA
GAGCGCCTCACCATGAGGGTCAATGACTTGGTTGGAACCAGTATGACTGTCCTACAGGAGCAGCAGCAAA
AAGAAGAAAAATTGAGGGAATCTGAAAAACTATTAGAGGCTCTGCAGGAAGAAAAGAGAGAATTGAAGGC
AGCTCTTCAGTCTCAAGAAAATCTCATACATGAGGCCAGAATACAAAAGGAGAAGTTACAAGAAAAAGTA
AAGGCAACTAACACTCAACATGCTGTAGAAGCTATAAGTTTGGAATCTGTGAGTGCAACGTGTAAACAGC
TGAGCCAAGAACTAATGGAAAAATATGAAGAACTGAAGAGGATGGAAGCACATAACAATGAATACAAAGC
AGAGATTAAGAAGTTGAAAGAACAGATTTTACAGGGTGAACAAAGTTACAGTTCTGCACTAGAAGGAATG
AAGATGGAAATCTCCCATCTAACTCAGGAGTTACATCAGCGAGATATCACTATTGCTTCCACCAAAGGTT
CTTCCTCAGACATGGAAAAGCGACTCAGAGCAGAGATGCAAAAGGCAGAAGACAAAGCAGTAGAGCATAA
GGAGATTTTGGATCAGCTGGAGTCACTCAAATTAGAAAATCGTCATCTTTCTGAAATGGTGATGAAATTG
GAATTGGGTTTACATGAGTGTTCCTTGCCTGTATCTCCCCTTGGTTCAATAGCTACCAGATTTTTGGAAG
AGGAGGAACTGAGGTCTCATCACATTCTAGAGCGCTTGGATGCCCATATTGAAGAACTAAAAAGAGAGAG
TGAAAAGACAGTGAGACAATTCACAGCCTTAAAGTAGAACCCAGCTTTC
