>Addgene plasmid #136812 | pEBTetD-SNAP-Cep63 | depositor partial sequence | sequence record 264057 | Insert
ATGGGCGGTAGGCGTGTACGGTGGGAGGTCTATATAAGCAGAGCTCTCCCTATCAGTGATAGAGATCTCC
CTATCAGTGATAGAGATCGTCGACGAGCTCGTTTAGTGAACCGTCAGATCGCCTGGAGACGCCATCCACG
CTGTTTTGACCTCCATAGAAGACACCGGGACCGATCCAGCCTCCGGACTCTAGCGTTTAAACTTAAGCTT
ACCACCATGGATTATAAAGACGATGATGACAAGCACCACCACCACCACCACGACAAGGATTGTGAAATGA
AACGCACCACACTGGACAGCCCTTTGGGGAAGCTGGAGCTGTCTGGTTGTGAGCAGGGTCTGCACGAAAT
AATTTTTCTGGGCAAGGGGACGTCTGCAGCTGATGCCGTGGAGGTCCCAGCCCCCGCTGCGGTTCTCGGA
GGTCCGGAGCCCCTGATGCAGGCTACAGCCTGGCTGAATGCCTATTTCCACCAGCCCGAGGCTATCGAAG
AGTTCCCCGTGCCGGCTCTTCACCATCCCGTTTTCCAGCAAGAGTCGTTCACCAGACAGGTGTTATGGAA
GCTGCTGAAGGTTGTGAAATTCGGAGAAGTGATTTCTTACTCTCACTTAGCAGCCCTGGCAGGCAACCCC
GCAGCCACGGCAGCAGTGAAGACGGCACTGAGTGGCAATCCTGTCCCTATCCTGATCCCGTGCCACAGAG
TGGTCCAGGGGGATTTGGATGTGGGCGGTTACGAGGGTGGACTGGCCGTGAAGGAATGGCTTCTGGCCCA
TGAAGGCCACCGGTTGGGGAAGCCAGGCTTGGGATTCGAACTGGAGGTGCTGTTCCAGGGCCCCGGTACC
GCCATCACAAGTTTGTACAAAAAAGCAGGCACC
[261 nt withheld, positions 874-1134]
ATCAAGCAAGAGATGACCATGGAATATAAGCAGGAGTTGAAGAAACTACATGAAGAATTATGCATACTGA
AGAGAAGCTATGAAAAGCTTCAGAAAAAGCAAATGAGGGAATTCAGAGGAAATACCAAAAATCACAGGGA
AGATCGGTCTGAAATTGAGAGGTTAACTGCAAAAATAGAGGAATTCCGTCAGAAATCGCTGGACTGGGAG
AAGCAACGCTTGATTTATCAGCAACAGGTATCTTCACTGGAGGCACAAAGGAAGGCTCTGGCTGAACAAT
CAGAGATAATTCAGGCTCAGCTTGTCAATCGGAAACAGAAATTAGAGTCTGTGGAACTTTCTAGCCAATC
AGAAATTCAACACTTAAGCAGTAAACTGGAGCGGGCTAATGACACTATCTGTGCCAATGAGTTGGAAATA
GAGCGCCTCACCATGAGGGTCAATGACTTGGTTGGAACCAGTATGACTGTCCTACAGGAGCAGCAGCAAA
AAGAAGAAAAATTGAGGGAATCTGAAAAACTATTAGAGGCTCTGCAGGAAGAAAAGAGAGAATTGAAGGC
AGCTCTTCAGTCTCAAGAAAATCTCATACATGAGGCCAGAATACAAAAGGAGAAGTTACAAGAAAAAGTA
AAGGCAACTAACACTCAACATGCTGTAGAAGCTATAAGTTTGGAATCTGTGAGTGCAACGTGTAAACAGC
TGAGCCAAGAACTAATGGAAAAATATGAAGAACTGAAGAGGATGGAAGCACATAACAATGAATACAAAGC
AGAGATTAAGAAGTTGAAAGAACAGATTTTACAGGGTGAACAAAGTTACAGTTCTGCACTAGAAGGAATG
AAGATGGAAATCTCCCATCTAACTCAGGAGTTACATCAGCGAGATATCACTATTGCTTCCACCAAAGGTT
CTTCCTCAGACATGGAAAAGCGACTCAGAGCAGAGATGCAAAAGGCAGAAGACAAAGCAGTAGAGCATAA
GGAGATTTTGGATCAGCTGGAGTCACTCAAATTAGAAAATCGTCATCTTTCTGAAATGGTGATGAAATTG
GAATTGGGTTTACATGAGTGTTCCTTGCCTGTATCTCCCCTTGGTTCAATAGCTACCAGATTTTTGGAAG
AGGAGGAACTGAGGTCTCATCACATTCTAGAGCGCTTGGATGCCCATATTGAAGAACTAAAAAGAGAGAG
TGAAAAGACAGTGAGACAATTCACAGCCTTAAAGTAG
